Addgene plasmid #174791: pCS2+WBP2NL-HA
Purpose: Xenopus laevis WBP2NL with 3'HA tag
Depositing lab: Sally Moody. Depositing organization: George Washington University. Publication: Wbp2nl has a developmental role in establishing neural and non-neural ectodermal fates. Marchak A, Grant PA, Neilson KM, Datta Majumdar H, Yaklichkin S, Johnson D, Moody SA. Dev Biol. 2017 Sep 1;429(1):213-224. doi: 10.1016/j.ydbio.2017.06.025. Epub 2017 Jun 27. PubMed 28663133.
Backbone
  Vector backbone: pCS2+
  Backbone size w/o insert (bp): 4100
  Total vector size (bp): 5048
  Vector type: Bacterial Expression
Growth in bacteria
  Bacterial resistance: Ampicillin, 100 μg/mL
  Growth temperature: 37°C
  Growth strain: DH5alpha
  Copy number: Unknown
Gene/Insert
  Gene/Insert name: WBP2 N-terminal like (alt name: WBP2NL)
  Species: X. laevis (frog)
  Insert size (bp): 942
  Mutation: aa#165, Y to H; aa# 287, D to H
  GenBank ID: BC022546.1
  Entrez Gene: wbp2nl.L (a.k.a. XELAEV_18023638mg, pawp, wbp2nl)
  Promoter: SP6
  Tag / fusion protein: HA (C terminal on insert)
  Cloning method: Restriction Enzyme; 5′ cloning site Cla1 (not destroyed); 3′ cloning site Xho1 (not destroyed)
  Sequencing primers: 5′ SP6; 3′ T3
Terms and licenses: Academic/Nonprofit Terms; Industry Terms: Not Available to Industry
How to cite: pCS2+WBP2NL-HA was a gift from Sally Moody (Addgene plasmid # 174791 ; http://n2t.net/addgene:174791 ; RRID:Addgene_174791)
