[The description below was written by a language model from this plasmid's Addgene catalogue record and pLannotate feature annotations shown in this document.]
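Description:
pCS2+WBP2NL-HA is a pCS2+-based expression plasmid of about 5 kb carrying the Xenopus laevis gene for WBP2 N-terminal like (wbp2nl.L, also known as PAWP) fused at its C terminus to an HA epitope tag. The roughly 940 bp insert was cloned between ClaI and XhoI sites, both retained, and the record notes two amino-acid differences from the reference: Y165H and D287H. The repository lists the vector type as bacterial expression, but the annotated features are those of the usual pCS2+ architecture. A simian cytomegalovirus IE94 enhancer/promoter lies directly upstream of an SP6 phage promoter, followed by the coding region and then an SV40 polyadenylation signal. This layout allows either direct expression from the CMV promoter in vertebrate cells or embryos, or in vitro transcription from SP6 to make polyadenylation-signal-bearing mRNA. The catalogue names SP6 as the promoter. The automated annotation recognised only part of the open reading frame, by similarity to human WBP2NL, and did not call the HA tag.

Propagation in E. coli relies on a high-copy ColE1/pUC-type origin with ampicillin selection through β-lactamase (AmpR). An f1 origin is also present, allowing single-stranded DNA production. Reverse-oriented T7 (partial) and T3 promoters flank the SV40 poly(A) region, and remnants of lac promoter/operator, lacI and lacZα sequences are carried over from the backbone. The associated publication concerns the role of Wbp2nl in establishing neural and non-neural ectodermal fates. The construct therefore fits use as a template for mRNA in Xenopus embryo gain-of-function experiments, with the HA tag allowing antibody detection of the protein, although the record itself states only that it encodes HA-tagged Xenopus WBP2NL.
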