Features (pLannotate 1.2.2; 15 found; start..end, strand, type, name):
     35..53      +  promoter       SP6 promoter: promoter for bacteriophage SP6 RNA polymerase
    173..586     +  CDS            WBP2NL (fragment): WBP2L_HUMAN - Also known as PAWP. Experimental evidence at protein level: Swiss-Prot protein existence level 1. May play a role in meotic resumption and pronuclear formation, mediated by a WW domain-signaling pathway during fertilization. From Homo sapiens (Human).
   1091..1108    -  promoter       T7 promoter (fragment): promoter for bacteriophage T7 RNA polymerase
   1113..1247    -  polyA_signal   SV40 poly(A) signal: SV40 polyadenylation signal
   1360..1378    -  promoter       T3 promoter: promoter for bacteriophage T3 RNA polymerase
   1423..1439    -  protein_bind   lac operator: The lac repressor binds to the lac operator to inhibit transcription in E. coli. This inhibition can be relieved by adding lactose or isopropyl-β-D-thiogalactopyranoside (IPTG). lac repressor encoded by lacI
   1447..1477    -  promoter       lac promoter: promoter for the E. coli lac operon
   1492..1513    -  protein_bind   CAP binding site: CAP binding activates transcription in the presence of cAMP. E. coli catabolite activator protein
   1526..1618    -  CDS            lacI (fragment): lac repressor; lacI; The lac repressor binds to the lac operator to inhibit transcription in E. coli. This inhibition can be relieved by adding lactose or isopropyl-β-D-thiogalactopyranoside (IPTG).
   1801..2389    -  rep_origin     ori: high-copy-number ColE1/pMB1/pBR322/pUC origin of replication
   2560..3420    -  CDS            AmpR: β-lactamase; bla; confers resistance to ampicillin, carbenicillin, and related antibiotics
   3421..3525    -  promoter       AmpR promoter: bla
   3578..4006    -  rep_origin     f1 ori (sequence partly withheld): f1 bacteriophage origin of replication; arrow indicates direction of (+) strand synthesis
   4011..4077    -  CDS            lacZα (fragment): LacZα fragment of β-galactosidase; lacZ fragment
   4084..5061    +  promoter       CMV IE94 promoter: enhancer/promoter region of simian cytomegalovirus major immediate early transcription unit IE94
>Addgene plasmid #174791 | pCS2+WBP2NL-HA | addgene full sequence | sequence record 342786 | Addgene NGS Result
CGCCATTCTGCCTGGGGACGTCGGAGCAAGCTTGATTTAGGTGACACTATAGAATACAAGCTACTTGTTC
TTTTTGCAGGATCCCATCGATTCGAATTCAAGGCCTTAAAGCAACTCCATTCCAGCAATTACTGAGTAGT
GCGCAGGGAGAAGTTGAAGGCTTTAGTGCGAGATGTCACTCAATAAGGACCACTCTCAGGGGGCCGGGAT
CATTGTCAGCAACGGGGAGAGTATTCTCAGACAGTGTAAAGATGTGGAACTGTCCTTCAGCGATATGTCT
CACAAATCAGAAGCATTCAGAGGCACAAAGAAAGGATCGCTATTTCTCACCGCTTACAGGGTGATCTTCC
TAAACAAGGGGAAGGATCCCATGATGTCCTTTAATATGCCATTCTACATGATGAAAGGATGCTCCATAGA
ACAGCCAGTGTTCTCTGCCAACTACATCAAGGGAACCATCAGTGCTGAACCTGGAGGTGGCTGGGAGGGT
CAAGCCTCTTTTAAAATTACATTTAATAGTGGAGGTGCTATTGAATTTGGACAAATCATGTTCAAAATGG
CAACTTGTGCTTCCAGAACCCCTCCTGTTCCTCATGCTGCATATGGATACACACCTGCTCCAGGAGGCTA
TGCACATGGCGGGTACCCTCCAGCTCCAGGAATACATACACCCCCACCCCAACCATCAGGCCCTTATCCA
TATGGACCCCCTGCTATGAATGGATATGGACCACCTCCAAATCCTATGGGATACCCGTATGCTCCACCAG
CAGGACCTGGCATGTATCCACCCCCTCCTGAAATGAATCCCATTTACATGGCTCCTCCACCACCTTATCC
TGGACCCCCCTACAATGGGACCCCCTACAATGGAACCCCAGCACCTTCTGCTCCCACTGGATGCATGAAT
GCTGGTATGCCTGGAGGTAGCAAAGCTGCAGAAGCTGCATCCAGTGCGTATTATAACCCAGCTGACCCTC
ACAATGTCTATATGCCTATGGATCGTCCTCCTCCATACGCTCCAAATGATCATAAAAAGAACAATTACCC
GTACGACGTGCCGGACTACGCGTAACTCGAGCCTCTAGAACTATAGTGAGTCGTATTACGTAGATCCAGA
CATGATAAGATACATTGATGAGTTTGGACAAACCACAACTAGAATGCAGTGAAAAAAATGCTTTATTTGT
GAAATTTGTGATGCTATTGCTTTATTTGTAACCATTATAAGCTGCAATAAACAAGTTAACAACAACAATT
GCATTCATTTTATGTTTCAGGTTCAGGGGGAGGTGTGGGAGGTTTTTTAATTCGCGGCCGCGGCGCCAAT
GCATTGGGCCCGGTACCCAGCTTTTGTTCCCTTTAGTGAGGGTTAATTGCGCGCTTGGCGTAATCATGGT
CATAGCTGTTTCCTGTGTGAAATTGTTATCCGCTCACAATTCCACACAACATACGAGCCGGGAGCATAAA
GTGTAAAGCCTGGGGTGCCTAATGAGTGAGCTAACTCACATTAATTGCGTTGCGCTCACTGCCCGCTTTC
CAGTCGGGAAACCTGTCGTGCCAGCTGCATTAATGAATCGGCCAACGCGCGGGGAGAGGCGGTTTGCGTA
TTGGGCGCTCTTCCGCTTCCTCGCTCACTGACTCGCTGCGCTCGGTCGTTCGGCTGCGGCGAGCGGTATC
AGCTCACTCAAAGGCGGTAATACGGTTATCCACAGAATCAGGGGATAACGCAGGAAAGAACATGTGAGCA
AAAGGCCAGCAAAAGGCCAGGAACCGTAAAAAGGCCGCGTTGCTGGCGTTTTTCCATAGGCTCCGCCCCC
CTGACGAGCATCACAAAAATCGACGCTCAAGTCAGAGGTGGCGAAACCCGACAGGACTATAAAGATACCA
GGCGTTTCCCCCTGGAAGCTCCCTCGTGCGCTCTCCTGTTCCGACCCTGCCGCTTACCGGATACCTGTCC
GCCTTTCTCCCTTCGGGAAGCGTGGCGCTTTCTCATAGCTCACGCTGTAGGTATCTCAGTTCGGTGTAGG
TCGTTCGCTCCAAGCTGGGCTGTGTGCACGAACCCCCCGTTCAGCCCGACCGCTGCGCCTTATCCGGTAA
CTATCGTCTTGAGTCCAACCCGGTAAGACACGACTTATCGCCACTGGCAGCAGCCACTGGTAACAGGATT
AGCAGAGCGAGGTATGTAGGCGGTGCTACAGAGTTCTTGAAGTGGTGGCCTAACTACGGCTACACTAGAA
GAACAGTATTTGGTATCTGCGCTCTGCTGAAGCCAGTTACCTTCGGAAAAAGAGTTGGTAGCTCTTGATC
CGGCAAACAAACCACCGCTGGTAGCGGTGGTTTTTTTGTTTGCAAGCAGCAGATTACGCGCAGAAAAAAA
GGATCTCAAGAAGATCCTTTGATCTTTTCTACGGGGTCTGACGCTCAGTGGAACGAAAACTCACGTTAAG
GGATTTTGGTCATGAGATTATCAAAAAGGATCTTCACCTAGATCCTTTTAAATTAAAAATGAAGTTTTAA
ATCAATCTAAAGTATATATGAGTAAACTTGGTCTGACAGTTACCAATGCTTAATCAGTGAGGCACCTATC
TCAGCGATCTGTCTATTTCGTTCATCCATAGTTGCCTGACTCCCCGTCGTGTAGATAACTACGATACGGG
AGGGCTTACCATCTGGCCCCAGTGCTGCAATGATACCGCGAGACCCACGCTCACCGGCTCCAGATTTATC
AGCAATAAACCAGCCAGCCGGAAGGGCCGAGCGCAGAAGTGGTCCTGCAACTTTATCCGCCTCCATCCAG
TCTATTAATTGTTGCCGGGAAGCTAGAGTAAGTAGTTCGCCAGTTAATAGTTTGCGCAACGTTGTTGCCA
TTGCTACAGGCATCGTGGTGTCACGCTCGTCGTTTGGTATGGCTTCATTCAGCTCCGGTTCCCAACGATC
AAGGCGAGTTACATGATCCCCCATGTTGTGCAAAAAAGCGGTTAGCTCCTTCGGTCCTCCGATCGTTGTC
AGAAGTAAGTTGGCCGCAGTGTTATCACTCATGGTTATGGCAGCACTGCATAATTCTCTTACTGTCATGC
CATCCGTAAGATGCTTTTCTGTGACTGGTGAGTACTCAACCAAGTCATTCTGAGAATAGTGTATGCGGCG
ACCGAGTTGCTCTTGCCCGGCGTCAATACGGGATAATACCGCGCCACATAGCAGAACTTTAAAAGTGCTC
ATCATTGGAAAACGTTCTTCGGGGCGAAAACTCTCAAGGATCTTACCGCTGTTGAGATCCAGTTCGATGT
AACCCACTCGTGCACCCAACTGATCTTCAGCATCTTTTACTTTCACCAGCGTTTCTGGGTGAGCAAAAAC
AGGAAGGCAAAATGCCGCAAAAAAGGGAATAAGGGCGACACGGAAATGTTGAATACTCATACTCTTCCTT
TTTCAATATTATTGAAGCATTTATCAGGGTTATTGTCTCATGAGCGGATACATATTTGAATGTATTTAGA
AAAATAAACAAATAGGGGTTCCGCGCACATTTCCCCGAAAAGTGCCACCTAAATTGTAAGCGTTAATATT
TTGTTAAAATTCGCGTTAAATTTTTGTTAAATCAGCTCATTTTTTAACCAATAGGCCGAAATCGGCAAAA
TCCCTTATAAATCAAAAGAATAGACCGAGATAGGGT
[37 nt withheld, positions 3677-3713]
AAAGAACGTGGACTCCAACGTCAAAGG
[49 nt withheld, positions 3741-3789]
T
[91 nt withheld, positions 3791-3881]
G
[124 nt withheld, positions 3883-4006]
CCCATTCGCCATTCAGGCTGCGCAACTGTTGGGAAGGGCGATCGGTGCGGGCCTCTTCGCTATTACGCCA
GTCGACCGCCAATTCAATATGGCGTATATGGACTCATGCCAATTCAATATGGTGGATCTGGACCTGTGCC
AATTCAATATGGCGTATATGGACTCGTGCCAATTCAATATGGTGGATCTGGACCCCAGCCAATTCAATAT
GGCGGACTTGGCACCATGCCAATTCAATATGGCGGACCTGGCACTGTGCCAACTGGGGAGGGGTCTACTT
GGCACGGTGCCAAGTTTGAGGAGGGGTCTTGGCCCTGTGCCAAGTCCGCCATATTGAATTGGCATGGTGC
CAATAATGGCGGCCATATTGGCTATATGCCAGGATCAATATATAGGCAATATCCAATATGGCCCTATGCC
AATATGGCTATTGGCCAGGTTCAATACTATGTATTGGCCCTATGCCATATAGTATTCCATATATGGGTTT
TCCTATTGACGTAGATAGCCCCTCCCAATGGGCGGTCCCATATACCATATATGGGGCTTCCTAATACCGC
CCATAGCCACTCCCCCATTGACGTCAATGGTCTCTATATATGGTCTTTCCTATTGACGTCATATGGGCGG
TCCTATTGACGTATATGGCGCCTCCCCCATTGACGTCAATTACGGTAAATGGCCCGCCTGGCTCAATGCC
CATTGACGTCAATAGGACCACCCACCATTGACGTCAATGGGATGGCTCATTGCCCATTCATATCCGTTCT
CACGCCCCCTATTGACGTCAATGACGGTAAATGGCCCACTTGGCAGTACATCAATATCTATTAATAGTAA
CTTGGCAAGTACATTACTATTGGAAGTACGCCAGGGTACATTGGCAGTACTCCCATTGACGTCAATGGCG
GTAAATGGCCCGCGATGGCTGCCAAGTACATCCCCATTGACGTCAATGGGGAGGGGCAATGACGCAAATG
GGCGTTCCATTGACGTAAATGGGCGGTAGGCGTGCCTAATGGGAGGTCTATATAAGCAATGCTCGTTTAG
GGAAC
