>Addgene plasmid #174791 | pCS2+WBP2NL-HA | depositor partial sequence | sequence record 339072 | SP6 forward
NNNNNNNNNNNNNNNNNGNGGATNNNTCGATTCGAATTCAAGGCCTTAAAGCAACTCCATTCCAGCAATT
ACTGAGTAGTGCGCAGGGAGAAGTTGAAGGCTTTAGTGCGAGATGTCACTCAATAAGGACCACTCTCAGG
GGGCCGGGATCATTGTCAGCAACGGGGAGAGTATTCTCAGACAGTGTAAAGATGTGGAACTGTCCTTCAG
CGATATGTCTCACAAATCAGAAGCATTCAGAGGCACAAAGAAAGGATCGCTATTTCTCACCGCTTACAGG
GTGATCTTCCTAAACAAGGGGAAGGATCCCATGATGTCCTTTAATATGCCATTCTACATGATGAAAGGAT
GCTCCATAGAACAGCCAGTGTTCTCTGCCAACTACATCAAGGGAACCATCAGTGCTGAACCTGGAGGTGG
CTGGGAGGGTCAAGCCTCTTTTAAAATTACATTTAATAGTGGAGGTGCTATTGAATTTGGACAAATCATG
TTCAAAATGGCAACTTGTGCTTCCAGAACCCCTCCTGTTCCTCATGCTGCATATGGATACACACCTGCTC
CAGGAGGCTATGCACATGGCGGGTACCCTCCAGCTCCAGGAATACATACACCCCCACCCCAACCATCAGG
CCCTTATCCATATGGACCCCCTGCTATGAATGGATATGGACCACCTCCAAATCCTATGGGATACCCGTAT
GCTCCACCAGCAGGACCTGGCATGTATCCACCCCCTCCTGAAATGAATCCCATTTACATGGCTCCTCCAC
CACCTTATCCTGGACCCCCCTACAATGGGACCCCCTACAATGGAACCCCAGCACCTTCTGCTCCCACTGG
ATGCATGAATGCTGGTATGCCTGGAGGTAGCAAAGCTGCAGAAGCTGCATCCAGTGCGTATTATAACCN
