>Addgene plasmid #174791 | pCS2+WBP2NL-HA | depositor partial sequence | sequence record 339073 | T3 reverse
NNNNNNNNNNNNNGGNNNNGCATTGGCGCCGCGGCCGCGAATTAAAAAACCTCCCACACCTCCCCCTGAA
CCTGAAACATAAAATGAATGCAATTGTTGTTGTTAACTTGTTTATTGCAGCTTATAATGGTTACAAATAA
AGCAATAGCATCACAAATTTCACAAATAAAGCATTTTTTTCACTGCATTCTAGTTGTGGTTTGTCCAAAC
TCATCAATGTATCTTATCATGTCTGGATCTACGTAATACGACTCACTATAGTTCTAGAGGCTCGAGTTAC
GCGTAGTCCGGCACGTCGTACGGGTAATTGTTCTTTTTATGATCATTTGGAGCGTATGGAGGAGGACGAT
CCATAGGCATATAGACATTGTGAGGGTCAGCTGGGTTATAATACGCACTGGATGCAGCTTCTGCAGCTTT
GCTACCTCCAGGCATACCAGCATTCATGCATCCAGTGGGAGCAGAAGGTGCTGGGGTTCCATTGTAGGGG
GTCCCATTGTAGGGGGGTCCAGGATAAGGTGGTGGAGGAGCCATGTAAATGGGATTCATTTCAGGAGGGG
GTGGATACATGCCAGGTCCTGCTGGTGGAGCATACGGGTATCCCATAGGATTTGGAGGTGGTCCATATCC
ATTCATAGCAGGGGGTCCATATGGATAAGGGCCTGATGGTTGGGGTGGGGGNNGTATGTATTCCTGGAGC
TGGAGGGTACCCGCCATGTGCATAGCCTCCTGGAGCAGGTGTGTATCCATATGCAGCATGAGGAACAGGA
GGGGTTCTGGAAGCACAAGTTGCCATTTTGAACATGATTTGTCCAAATTCAATAGCACCTCCACTATTAA
ATGTAATTTTAAAAGANGCTTGACCCTCCCAGCCACCTCCAGGTTCAGCACTGATGGTTCCCTTGATG
